Addgene plasmid #126312: pGWB14-LYX094
Purpose: With a Nicotiana benthamiana transcription factor in PGWB14 backbone, for Agrobacterium mediated transient or stable expression corresponding transcription factor fused with a C-terminal HA tag.
Depositing lab: Silin Zhong. Depositing organization: Chinese University of Hong Kong.
Backbone
  Vector backbone: pGWB14
  Vector type: Plant Expression
  Selectable markers: Hygromycin
Growth in bacteria
  Bacterial resistance: Kanamycin, 50 μg/mL
  Growth temperature: 37°C
  Growth strain: DH5alpha
  Copy number: Low Copy
Gene/Insert
  Gene/Insert name: Niben101Scf10889g01018.1
  Species: Nicotiana benthamiana
  Promoter: CaMV 35S
  Tag / fusion protein: HA (C terminal on insert)
  Cloning method: Gibson Cloning
Terms and licenses: Academic/Nonprofit Terms; Industry Terms: Not Available to Industry
How to cite: pGWB14-LYX094 was a gift from Silin Zhong (Addgene plasmid # 126312 ; http://n2t.net/addgene:126312 ; RRID:Addgene_126312)
