[The description below was written by a language model from this plasmid's Addgene catalogue record and pLannotate feature annotations shown in this document.]
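Description:
pGWB14-LYX094 is a low-copy binary plant expression vector built on the pGWB14 backbone for Agrobacterium-mediated transient or stable expression of a Nicotiana benthamiana transcription factor (gene model Niben101Scf10889g01018.1). The backbone is of the broad-host-range IncP type: the annotated 16.4 kb sequence carries oriV together with the trfA replication protein, which allow maintenance in both E. coli and Agrobacterium, plus oriT and traJ for conjugal mobilisation. Bacterial selection is by kanamycin (KanR). Remnants of tetracycline resistance genes, an IS1 element and other fragmentary backbone sequences are also detected.

Between the nopaline-type right and left T-DNA borders lie three CaMV 35S-driven units. The main cassette places the transcription factor coding sequence downstream of a 35S promoter, flanked by attB1 and attB2 Gateway sites (the record lists Gibson cloning as the method used), and fuses it at the C terminus to a 3xHA epitope tag followed by a NOS terminator. The annotation tool matches part of the insert to Arabidopsis BLH7, suggesting a BEL1-like homeodomain family member, although the record itself does not name the family. A second unit, in the opposite orientation, expresses the hygromycin phosphotransferase gene for selection of transformed plant cells. The sequence also contains a third cassette, not mentioned in the catalogue entry, in which a 35S promoter drives the tomato bushy stunt virus P19 silencing suppressor with a CaMV polyadenylation signal. P19 binds siRNAs and is commonly used to boost transgene expression in leaf infiltration. The HA tag permits antibody-based detection or pull-down of the expressed factor.
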