Features (pLannotate 1.2.2; 36 found; start..end, strand, type, name):
      3..89      -  CDS            traI (fragment): TRAI6_ECOLX - Experimental evidence at protein level: Swiss-Prot protein existence level 1. The initiation process of transfer DNA synthesis requires the interaction of at least three plasmid-specific components (TraH, I, and J) at the transfer origin resulting in the assembly of a specialised nucleoprotein complex - the relaxosome. Site- and strand-specific cleavage at the transfer origin is dependent on TraI and TraJ. From Escherichia coli.
    127..498     -  CDS            traJ: oriT-recognizing protein; traJ
    531..640     -  oriT           oriT: incP origin of transfer
    772..962     +  rep_origin     ori (fragment): high-copy-number ColE1/pMB1/pBR322/pUC origin of replication
   1321..1971    -  CDS            TetR: tetracycline resistance regulatory protein; tetR
   2077..2326    +  CDS            TcR (fragment): tetracycline efflux protein; tetA; confers resistance to tetracycline
   2436..2460    -  misc_feature   RB T-DNA repeat: right border repeat from nopaline C58 T-DNA
   2490..2508    +  misc_feature   MCS (fragment): pUC18/19 multiple cloning site
   2559..2904    +  promoter       CaMV 35S promoter: strong constitutive promoter from cauliflower mosaic virus
   2856..2902    +  promoter       minimal CaMV 35S promoter: minimal 35S promoter from cauliflower mosaic virus
   2914..2932    -  misc_feature   MCS (fragment): pUC18/19 multiple cloning site
   2943..3458    +  CDS            P19_TBSVC: Experimental evidence at protein level: Swiss-Prot protein existence level 1. Acts as a suppressor of RNA-mediated gene silencing, also known as post-transcriptional gene silencing (PTGS), a mechanism of plant viral defense that limits the accumulation of viral RNAs. Binds to short interfering RNAs (siRNAs) with high affinity. Acts as a molecular caliper to specifically select siRNAs based on the length of the duplex region of the RNA (By similarity). From Tomato bushy stunt virus (strain Cherry) (TBSV).
   3531..3707    +  polyA_signal   CaMV poly(A) signal: cauliflower mosaic virus polyadenylation signal
   4210..4551    +  promoter       CaMV 35S promoter: strong constitutive promoter from cauliflower mosaic virus
   4562..4586    +  protein_bind   attB1: mutant version of attB; recombination site for the Gateway® BP reaction BP Clonase™
   5153..6391    +  CDS            BLH7 (fragment): BLH7_ARATH - Experimental evidence at protein level: Swiss-Prot protein existence level 1. From Arabidopsis thaliana (Mouse-ear cress).
   6546..6570    -  protein_bind   attB2: mutant version of attB; recombination site for the Gateway® BP reaction BP Clonase™
   6599..6688    +  CDS            3xHA: three tandem HA epitope tags
   6722..6974    +  terminator     NOS terminator: nopaline synthase terminator and poly(A) signal
   7403..7655    -  terminator     NOS terminator: nopaline synthase terminator and poly(A) signal
   7679..8107    -  CDS            nos (fragment): DHNO_AGRT7 - Protein inferred from homology: Swiss-Prot protein existence level 3. From Agrobacterium tumefaciens (strain T37).
   8123..9148    -  CDS            HygR: aminoglycoside phosphotransferase from E. coli; aph(4)-Ia; confers resistance to hygromycin
   9158..9502    -  promoter       CaMV 35S promoter: strong constitutive promoter from cauliflower mosaic virus
   9159..9205    -  promoter       minimal CaMV 35S promoter: minimal 35S promoter from cauliflower mosaic virus
   9640..9795    +  CDS            lacZα (fragment) (sequence partly withheld): LacZα fragment of β-galactosidase; lacZ fragment
   9793..10093   +  rep_origin     M13 ori (fragment) (sequence partly withheld): M13 bacteriophage origin of replication; arrow indicates direction of (+) strand synthesis
  10094..10224   +  CDS            lacI (fragment): lac repressor; lacI; The lac repressor binds to the lac operator to inhibit transcription in E. coli. This inhibition can be relieved by adding lactose or isopropyl-β-D-thiogalactopyranoside (IPTG).
  10278..10302   -  misc_feature   LB T-DNA repeat: left border repeat from nopaline C58 T-DNA
  11759..11878   -  CDS            tetR (fragment): TETR1_ECOLX - Experimental evidence at protein level: Swiss-Prot protein existence level 1. TetR is the repressor of the tetracycline resistance element; its N-terminal region forms a helix-turn-helix structure and binds DNA. Binding of tetracycline to TetR reduces the repressor affinity for the tetracycline resistance gene (tetA) promoter operator sites. From Escherichia coli.
  11898..13046   -  CDS            trfA: trans-acting replication protein that binds to and activates oriV
  13345..14139   -  CDS            KanR: aminoglycoside phosphotransferase; aphA-3; confers resistance to kanamycin
  14331..15098   +  mobile_element IS1: prokaryotic transposable element IS1
  15107..15256   -  CDS            satA (fragment): STA_BACSU - Also known as yyaR. Experimental evidence at protein level: Swiss-Prot protein existence level 1. Involved in resistance to streptothricin, a broad-spectrum antibiotic produced by streptomycetes. Detoxifies streptothricin via acetylation of the beta amino group of the first beta-lysyl moiety of streptothricin. From Bacillus subtilis (strain 168).
  15255..15449   -  CDS            satA (fragment): STA_BACSU - Also known as yyaR. Experimental evidence at protein level: Swiss-Prot protein existence level 1. Involved in resistance to streptothricin, a broad-spectrum antibiotic produced by streptomycetes. Detoxifies streptothricin via acetylation of the beta amino group of the first beta-lysyl moiety of streptothricin. From Bacillus subtilis (strain 168).
  15452..15727   -  CDS            klaC (fragment): KLAC_ECOLX - Also known as telB. Protein predicted: Swiss-Prot protein existence level 4. Belongs to the kla operon, which is associated with cryptic tellurite resistance, and IncW plasmid fertility inhibition. From Escherichia coli.
  15791..16422   -  rep_origin     oriV: incP origin of replication
>Addgene plasmid #126312 | pGWB14-LYX094 | addgene full sequence | sequence record 246976 | Addgene NGS Result
TCGGTCTTGCCTTGCTCGTCGGTGATGTACTTCACCAGCTCCGCGAAGTCGCTCTTCTTGATGGAGCGCA
TGGGGACGTGCTTGGCAATCACGCGCACCCCCCGGCCGTTTTAGCGGCTAAAAAAGTCATGGCTCTGCCC
TCGGGCGGACCACGCCCATCATGACCTTGCCAAGCTCGTCCTGCTTCTCTTCGATCTTCGCCAGCAGGGC
GAGGATCGTGGCATCACCGAACCGCGCCGTGCGCGGGTCGTCGGTGAGCCAGAGTTTCAGCAGGCCGCCC
AGGCGGCCCAGGTCGCCATTGATGCGGGCCAGCTCGCGGACGTGCTCATAGTCCACGACGCCCGTGATTT
TGTAGCCCTGGCCGACGGCCAGCAGGTAGGCCGACAGGCTCATGCCGGCCGCCGCCGCCTTTTCCTCAAT
CGCTCTTCGTTCGTCTGGAAGGCAGTACACCTTGATAGGTGGGCTGCCCTTCCTGGTTGGCTTGGTTTCA
TCAGCCATCCGCTTGCCCTCATCTGTTACGCCGGCGGTAGCCGGCCAGCCTCGCAGAGCAGGATTCCCGT
TGAGCACCGCCAGGTGCGAATAAGGGACAGTGAAGAAGGAACACCCGCTCGCGGGTGGGCCTACTTCACC
TATCCTGCCCGGCTGACGCCGTTGGATACACCAAGGAAAGTCTACACGAACCCTTTGGCAAAATCCTGTA
TATCGTGCGAAAAAGGATGGATATACCGAAAAAATCGCTATAATGACCCCGAAGCAGGGTTATGCAGCGG
AAAAGCGCCACGCTTCCCGAAGGGAGAAAGGCGGACAGGTATCCGGTAAGCGGCAGGGTCGGAACAGGAG
AGCGCACGAGGGAGCTTCCAGGGGGAAACGCCTGGTATCTTTATAGTCCTGTCGGGTTTCGCCACCTCTG
ACTTGAGCGTCGATTTTTGTGATGCTCGTCAGGGGGGCGGAGCCTATGGAAAAACGCCAGCAACGCGGCC
TTTTTACGGTTCCTGGCCTTTTGCTGGCCTTTTGCTCACATGTTCTTTCCTGCGTTATCCCCTGATTCTG
TGGATAACCGTATTACCGCCTTTGAGTGAGCTGATACCGCTCGCCGCAGCCGAACGACCGAGCGCAGCGA
GTCAGTGAGCGAGGAAGCGGAAGAGCGCCAGAAGGCCGCCAGAGAGGCCGAGCGCGGCCGTGAGGCTTGG
ACGCTAGGGCAGGGCATGAAAAAGCCCGTAGCGGGCTGCTACGGGCGTCTGACGCGGTGGAAAGGGGGAG
GGGATGTTGTCTACATGGCTCTGCTGTAGTGAGTGGGTTGCGCTCCGGCAGCGGTCCTGATCAATCGTCA
CCCTTTCTCGGTCCTTCAACGTTCCTGACAACGAGCCTCCTTTTCGCCAATCCATCGACAATCACCGCGA
GTCCCTGCTCGAACGCTGCGTCCGGACCGGCTTCGTCGAAGGCGTCTATCGCGGCCCGCAACAGCGGCGA
GAGCGGAGCCTGTTCAACGGTGCCGCCGCGCTCGCCGGCATCGCTGTCGCCGGCCTGCTCCTCAAGCACG
GCCCCAACAGTGAAGTAGCTGATTGTCATCAGCGCATTGACGGCGTCCCCGGCCGAAAAACCCGCCTCGC
AGAGGAAGCGAAGCTGCGCGTCGGCCGTTTCCATCTGCGGTGCGCCCGGTCGCGTGCCGGCATGGATGCG
CGCGCCATCGCGGTAGGCGAGCAGCGCCTGCCTGAAGCTGCGGGCATTCCCGATCAGAAATGAGCGCCAG
TCGTCGTCGGCTCTCGGCACCGAATGCGTATGATTCTCCGCCAGCATGGCTTCGGCCAGTGCGTCGAGCA
GCGCCCGCTTGTTCCTGAAGTGCCAGTAAAGCGCCGGCTGCTGAACCCCCAACCGTTCCGCCAGTTTGCG
TGTCGTCAGACCGTCTACGCCGACCTCGTTCAACAGGTCCAGGGCGGCACGGATCACTGTATTCGGCTGC
AACTTTGTCATGCTTGACACTTTATCACTGATAAACATAATATGTCCACCAACTTATCAGTGATAAAGAA
TCCGCGCGTTCAATCGGACCAGCGGAGGCTGGTCCGGAGGCCAGACGTGAAACCCAACATACCCCTGATC
GTAATTCTGAGCACTGTCGCGCTCGACGCTGTCGGCATCGGCCTGATTATGCCGGTGCTGCCGGGCCTCC
TGCGCGATCTGGTTCACTCGAACGACGTCACCGCCCACTATGGCATTCTGCTGGCGCTGTATGCGTTGGT
GCAATTTGCCTGCGCACCTGTGCTGGGCGCGCTGTCGGATCGTTTCGGGCGGCGGCCAATCTTGCTCGTC
TCGCTGGCCGGCGCCAGATCTGGGGAACCCTGTGGTTGGCATGCACATACAAATGGACGAACGGATAAAC
CTTTTCACGCCCTTTTAAATATCCGATTATTCTAATAAACGCTCTTTTCTCTTAGGTTTACCCGCCAATA
TATCCTGTCAAACACTGATAGTTTAAACGTTGCGATTAAGAATTCGAGCTCGGTACCCCCCTACTCCAAA
AATGTCAAAGATACAGTCTCAGAAGACCAAAGGGCTATTGAGACTTTTCAACAAAGGGTAATTTCGGGAA
ACCTCCTCGGATTCCATTGCCCAGCTATCTGTCACTTCATCGAAAGGACAGTAGAAAAGGAAGGTGGCTC
CTACAAATGCCATCATTGCGATAAAGGAAAGGCTATCATTCAAGATGCCTCTGCCGACAGTGGTCCCAAA
GATGGACCCCCACCCACGAGGAGCATCGTGGAAAAAGAAGACGTTCCAACCACGTCTTCAAAGCAAGTGG
ATTGATGTGACATCTCCACTGACGTAAGGGATGACGCACAATCCCACTATCCTTCGCAAGACCCTTCCTC
TATATAAGGAAGTTCATTTCATTTGGAGAGGACAGCCCAAGCTTCGACTCTAGAGGATCCCCTTAAATCG
ATATGGAACGAGCTATACAAGGAAACGACGCTAGGGAACAAGCTAACAGTGAACGTTGGGATGGAGGATC
AGGAGGTACCACTTCTCCCTTCAAACTTCCTGACGAAAGTCCGAGTTGGACTGAGTGGCGGCTACATAAC
GATGAGACGAATTCGAATCAAGATAATCCCCTTGGTTTCAAGGAAAGCTGGGGTTTCGGGAAAGTTGTAT
TTAAGAGATATCTCAGATACGACAGGACGGAAGCTTCACTGCACAGAGTCCTTGGATCTTGGACGGGAGA
TTCGGTTAACTATGCAGCATCTCGATTTTTCGGTTTCGACCAGATCGGATGTACCTATAGTATTCGGTTT
CGAGGAGTTAGTATCACCGTTTCTGGAGGGTCTCGAACTCTTCAGCATCTCTGTGAGATGGCAATTCGGT
CTAAGCAAGAACTGCTACAGCTTGCCCCAATCGAAGTGGAAAGTAATGTATCAAGAGGATGCCCTGAAGG
TACTCAAACCTTCGAAAAAGAAAGCGAGTAAGTCGAGGGCGAGCTCGAATTCGGTACGCTGAAATCACCA
GTCTCTCTCTACAAATCTATCTCTCTCTATTTTCTCCATAAATAATGTGTGAGTAGTTTCCCGATAAGGG
AAATTAGGGTTCTTATAGGGTTTCGCTCATGTGTTGAGCATATAAGAAACCCTTAGTATGTATTTGTATT
TGTAAAATACTTCTATCAATAAAATTTCTAATTCCTAAAACCAAAATCCAGTACTAAAATCCAGATCTCC
CTGCAGGTCCCCAGATTAGCCTTTTCAATTTCAGAAAGAATGCTAACCCACAGATGGTTAGAGAGGCTTA
CGCAGCAGGTCTCATCAAGACGATCTACCCGAGCAATAATCTCCAGGAAATCAAATACCTTCCCAAGAAG
GTTAAAGATGCAGTCAAAAGATTCAGGACTAACTGCATCAAGAACACAGAGAAAGATATATTTCTCAAGA
TCAGAAGTACTATTCCAGTATGGACGATTCAAGGCTTGCTTCACAAACCAAGGCAAGTAATAGAGATTGG
AGTCTCTAAAAAGGTAGTTCCCACTGAATCAAAGGCCATGGAGTCAAAGATTCAAATAGAGGACCTAACA
GAACTCGCCGTAAAGACTGGCGAACAGTTCATACAGAGTCTCTTACGACTCAATGACAAGAAGAAAATCT
TCGTCAACATGGTGGAGCACGACACACTTGTCTACTCCAAAAATATCAAAGATACAGTCTCAGAAGACCA
AAGGGCAATTGAGACTTTTCAACAAAGGGTAATATCCGGAAACCTCCTCGGATTCCATTGCCCAGCTATC
TGTCACTTTATTGTGAAGATAGTGGAAAAGGAAGGTGGCTCCTACAAATGCCATCATTGCGATAAAGGAA
AGGCCATCGTTGAAGATGCCTCTGCCGACAGTGGTCCCAAAGATGGACCCCCACCCACGAGGAGCATCGT
GGAAAAAGAAGACGTTCCAACCACGTCTTCAAAGCAAGTGGATTGATGTGATATCTCCACTGACGTAAGG
GATGACGCACAATCCCACTATCCTTCGCAAGACCCTTCCTCTATATAAGGAAGTTCATTTCATTTGGAGA
GAACACGGGGGACAAGTTTGTACAAAAAAGCAGGCTCCACCACTAGTATGGCAACTTATTTTCCTAATCC
AAACAATCAAAGAGAAGCTGAGACATTTCAATATTTTAGGCAATCTTTGCCTGGTTCTTATTCAGAAGCT
TCAAATGCTCAAGAAAACATGATGGTGTTTGTGAACTATTCTTCTTCTGGGACATATTCAGATATGTTGA
CCAGTACTTCGCAACAGCAAAACAGCTGCATCGATATCCCACCAGTTGGAGACTCCGATTCCAACAGCAC
ATCACAACAGGAAATATTATCTAATCTTGGAGGATCGCGGATGGGAATTCATGATTTTTCTGCTTGGAGA
GATAGCAGGAATGAGATGCTATACCTCAGTCTTGGCTCTAATATACCATCTGGAATTGGAATTTCACATG
TCCAATCTCAGAATCCTAGCCAAGGTCTTACGTCATTCTTGAATCCTGCTTCATCTATTCCAGGTGAAGT
TAGTGGTGGCAATGTGTCCTTCGGAGATGGTGATAATTCCCAACCAAAACAACAAAGAAATGCAGATTAT
TTGCCTCCAGATTATCCTGGAAGCAACTCAGATGCTATAAATGGAGGGTATAATTCTCCATATGGTACGT
CGAGTATTGGAAGAAATGTTCCCAACTCAAAGTATTTGAAAGCAGCTCAGTATTTGCTTGATGAGGTTGT
TAATGTCAGAAAGGCTATCAAGGAGCATAATTCTAAGAAAGAGTTGACAACGGAGTCTAGAGAGTTTGAT
GGCGACTCGAAAAATAAATCGTCAGATCCTCCTGCAAATGGGAGTACAAATCCTCAAGATTCGAAAAATC
ACCAAAGTGAACTTTCACAAACCGAGAAGCAAGAGGTGCAGAACAAACTGACCAAGCTTCTGTCGATGCT
GGATGAGATTGATAGAAAGTACAGACAATATTATCATCAGATGCAAATAGTGGTCTCATCATTTGATGTG
GTAGCTGGAGATGGAGCAGCTAAGCCCTACACAGCTCTTGCTCTCCAGACAATTTCCCGTCACTTTCGTT
GCTTGCGTGATGCAGTCTGCGATCAGATTCGAGTATCACGAAGATGTCTTGGAGAGCAAGATGCTTCAGA
AAACAGCAAAGCGGTTGGAATATCACGCTTGCGCTATGTGGATCAGCATATTAGACAGCAGAGAGCCCTG
CAACAGCTTGGTATGATGCAACAACATGCCTGGAGGCCTCAGAGGGGTCTGCCTGAAAGCTCTGTTTCAA
TTTTGCGCGCTTGGCTTTTCGAGCATTTTCTTCATCCCTATCCGAAAGATTCTGACAAAATTATGCTAGC
AAGACAAACTGGTTTAACGAGAAGTCAGGTATCAAATTGGTTTATAAATGCACGGGTACGTCTTTGGAAG
CCTATGGTTGAGGAAATGTACAAAGAAGAAGCTGGTGATATTGAAATGGACTCAAATTCTCCATCAGAAT
TTGCCTCCAGACTTGCAACAAAAGACTCAAAAGTCGAGGAAACAGAAGAATTGAAACATAATGAAACCTC
AGAATATGAGCAGTACAATAGTGACCAAATCTTGGAGTCAAAATCCAACCATGTTACTGATGTAGAAATG
GAAGGAGGAAATAATGCAGAAACTCAAATTCAATCTCGAATGGAAAATCAAACTCAAAGAGACGAACCAC
GGCCTGCTATGGATAATTGCACCCTTTTTCAGGACACATTTGTTCAAGGCAATGATAGATTCTTAGATTT
TGGTAGATTGGGAGGTGGAAATGTACTTCCTAATGGAGTTTCACTTACACTGGGGTTGCAGCAAGGTGAA
GGAAGCAGCTTACCGATGTCTATCGAGTCTCACGGTAGTTATGTACCGTTAAGGGTAGATGAGATCTATA
GCGCAGCACCTACTACCATGGTCTCTGAGACAGCAGAATTCAACTGTTTGGATTCTGGGAACAGGCAGCA
TCCTTTTTGGCTCCTACCATCTGCTACACCCGGGGACCCAGCTTTCTTGTACAAAGTGGTTGATAACAGC
GGGTTAATTAACATCTTTTACCCATACGATGTTCCTGACTATGCGGGCTATCCCTATGACGTCCCGGACT
ATGCAGGATCCTATCCATATGACGTTCCAGATTACGCTGCTCAGTGCAGCGCTTAGAGCTCGAATTTCCC
CGATCGTTCAAACATTTGGCAATAAAGTTTCTTAAGATTGAATCCTGTTGCCGGTCTTGCGATGATTATC
ATATAATTTCTGTTGAATTACGTTAAGCATGTAATAATTAACATGTAATGCATGACGTTATTTATGAGAT
GGGTTTTTATGATTAGAGTCCCGCAATTATACATTTAATACGCGATAGAAAACAAAATATAGCGCGCAAA
CTAGGATAAATTATCGCGCGCGGTGTCATCTATGTTACTAGATCGGGAATTAGCTTCATCAACGCAAGAC
ATGCGCACGACCGTCTGACAGGAGAGGAATTTCCGACGAGCACAGAAAGGACTTGCTCTTGGACGTAGGC
CTATTTCTCAGGCACATGTATCAAGTGTTCGGACGTGGGTTTTCGATGGTGTATCAGCCGCCGCCAACTG
GGAGATGAGGAGGCTTTCTTGGGGGGCAGTCAGCAGTTCATTTCACAAGACAGAGGAACTTGTAAGGAGA
TGCACTGATTTATCTTGGCGCAAACCAGCAGGACGAATTAGTGGGAATAGCCCGCGAATATCTAAGTTAT
GCCTGTCGGCATGAGCAGAAACTTCCAATTCGAAACAGTTTGGAGAGGTTGTTTTTGGGCATACCTTTTG
TTAGTCAGCCTCTCGATTGCTCATCGTCATTACACAGTACCGAAGTTTGATCGATCTAGTAACATAGATG
ACACCGCGCGCGATAATTTATCCTAGTTTGCGCGCTATATTTTGTTTTCTATCGCGTATTAAATGTATAA
TTGCGGGACTCTAATCATAAAAACCCATCTCATAAATAACGTCATGCATTACATGTTAATTATTACATGC
TTAACGTAATTCAACAGAAATTATATGATAATCATCGCAAGACCGGCAACAGGATTCAATCTTAAGAAAC
TTTATTGCCAAATGTTTGAACGATCTGCTTCGACGCACTCCTTCTTTACTCCACCATCTCGTCCTTATTG
AAAACGTGGGTAGCACCAAAACGAATCAAGTCGCTGGAACTGAAGTTACCAATCACGCTGGATGATTTGC
CAGTTGGATTAATCTTGCCTTTCCCCGCATGAATAATATTGATGAATGCATGCGTGAGGGGTATTTCGAT
TTTGGCAATAGCTGCAATTGCCGCGACATCCTCCAACGAGCATAATTCTTCAGAAAAATAGCGATGTTCC
ATGTTGTCAGGGCATGCATGATGCACGTTATGAGGTGACGGTGCTAGGCAGTATTCCCTCAAAGTTTCAT
AGTCAGTATCATATTCATCATTGCATTCCTGCAAGAGAGAATTGAGACGCAATCCACACGCTGCGGCAAC
CTTCCGGCGTTCGTGGTCTATTTGCTCTTGGACGTTGCAAACGTAAGTGTTGGATCCCGGTCGGCATCTA
CTCTATTCCTTTGCCCTCGGACGAGTGCTGGGGCGTCGGTTTCCACTATCGGCGAGTACTTCTACACAGC
CATCGGTCCAGACGGCCGCGCTTCTGCGGGCGATTTGTGTACGCCCGACAGTCCCGGCTCCGGATCGGAC
GATTGCGTCGCATCGACCCTGCGCCCAAGCTGCATCATCGAAATTGCCGTCAACCAAGCTCTGATAGAGT
TGGTCAAGACCAATGCGGAGCATATACGCCCGGAGCCGCGGCGATCCTGCAAGCTCCGGATGCCTCCGCT
CGAAGTAGCGCGTCTGCTGCTCCATACAAGCCAACCACGGCCTCCAGAAGAAGATGTTGGCGACCTCGTA
TTGGGAATCCCCGAACATCGCCTCGCTCCAGTCAATGACCGCTGTTATGCGGCCATTGTCCGTCAGGACA
TTGTTGGAGCCGAAATCCGCGTGCACGAGGTGCCGGACTTCGGGGCAGTCCTCGGCCCAAAGCATCAGCT
CATCGAGAGCCTGCGCGACGGACGCACTGACGGTGTCGTCCATCACAGTTTGCCAGTGATACACATGGGG
ATCAGCAATCGCGCATATGAAATCACGCCATGTAGTGTATTGACCGATTCCTTGCGGTCCGAATGGGCCG
AACCCGCTCGTCTGGCTAAGATCGGCCGCAGCGATCGCATCCATGGCCTCCGCGACCGGCTGCAGAACAG
CGGGCAGTTCGGTTTCAGGCAGGTCTTGCAACGTGACACCCTGTGCACGGCGGGAGATGCAATAGGTCAG
GCTCTCGCTGAATTCCCCAATGTCAAGCACTTCCGGAATCGGGAGCGCGGCCGATGCAAAGTGCCGATAA
ACATAACGATCTTTGTAGAAACCATCGGCGCAGCTATTTACCCGCAGGACATATCCACGCCCTCCTACAT
CGAAGCTGAAAGCACGAGATTCTTCGCCCTCCGAGAGCTGCATCAGGTCGGAGACGCTGTCGAACTTTTC
GATCAGAAACTTCTCGACAGACGTCGCGGTGAGTTCAGGCTTTTTCATATCGGGGTCGTCCTCTCCAAAT
GAAATGAACTTCCTTATATAGAGGAAGGGTCTTGCGAAGGATAGTGGGATTGTGCGTCATCCCTTACGTC
AGTGGAGATATCACATCAATCCACTTGCTTTGAAGACGTGGTTGGAACGTCTTCTTTTTCCACGATGCTC
CTCGTGGGTGGGGGTCCATCTTTGGGACCACTGTCGGCAGAGGCATCTTGAACGATAGCCTTTCCTTTAT
CGCAATGATGGCATTTGTAGGTGCCACCTTCCTTTTCTACTGTCCTTTTGATGAAGTGACAGATAGCTGG
GCAATGGAATCCGAGGAGGTTTCCCGATATTACCCTTTGTTGAAAAGTCTCAATAGCCCTTTGGTCTTCT
GAGACTGTATCTTTGATATTCTTGGAGTAGACGAGAGTGTCGTGCTCCACCATGTTGACGGATCTCTAGG
ACGCGTCGACGCGTCGACGCGTCGACGCGTCGACGCGTCCTAGAAGCTAATTCACTGGCCGTCGTTTTAC
AACGTCGTGACTGGGAAAACCCTGGCGTTACCCAACTTAATCGCCTTGCAGCACATCCCCCTTTCGCCAG
CTGGCGTAATAGCGAAGAGGCCCGCACCGATCGCCCTTCCCAACAGTTGCGCAGCCTGAATG
[44 nt withheld, positions 9793-9836]
C
[141 nt withheld, positions 9838-9978]
CCTTTGACGTTGGAGTCCACGTTCTTT
[37 nt withheld, positions 10006-10042]
ACCCTATCTCGGGCTATTCTTTTGATTTATAAGGGATTTTGCCGATTTCGGAACCACCATCAAACAGGAT
TTTCGCCTGCTGGGGCAAACCAGCGTGGACCGCTTGCTGCAACTCTCTCAGGGCCAGGCGGTGAAGGGCA
ATCAGCTGTTGCCCGTCTCACTGGTGAAAAGAAAAACCACCCCAGTACATTAAAAACGTCCGCAATGTGT
TATTAAGTTGTCTAAGCGTCAATTTGTTTACACCACAATATATCCTGCCACCAGCCAGCCAACAGCTCCC
CGACCGGCAGCTCGGCACAAAATCACCACTCGATACAGGCAGCCCATCAGTCCGGGACGGCGTCAGCGGG
AGAGCCGTTGTAAGGCGGCAGACTTTGCTCATGTTACCGATGCTATTCGGAAGAACGGCAACTAAGCTGC
CGGGTTTGAAACACGGATGATCTCGCGGAGGGTAGCATGTTGATTGTAACGATGACAGAGCGTTGCTGCC
TGTGATCAAATATCATCTCCCTCGCAGAGATCCGAATTATCAGCCTTCTTATTCATTTCTCGCTTAACCG
TGACAGGCTGTCGATCTTGAGAACTATGCCGACATAATAGGAAATCGCTGGATAAAGCCGCTGAGGAAGC
TGAGTGGCGCTATTTCTTTAGAAGTGAACGTTGACGATATCAACTCCCCTATCCATTGCTCACCGAATGG
TACAGGTCGGGGACCCGAAGTTCCGACTGTCGGCCTGATGCATCCCCGGCTGATCGACCCCAGATCTGGG
GCTGAGAAAGCCCAGTAAGGAAACAACTGTAGGTTCGAGTCGCGAGATCCCCCGGAACCAAAGGAAGTAG
GTTAAACCCGCTCCGATCAGGCCGAGCCACGCCAGGCCGAGAACATTGGTTCCTGTAGGCATCGGGATTG
GCGGATCAAACACTAAAGCTACTGGAACGAGCAGAAGTCCTCCGGCCGCCAGTTGCCAGGCGGTAAAGGT
GAGCAGAGGCACGGGAGGTTGCCACTTGCGGGTCAGCACGGTTCCGAACGCCATGGAAACCGCCCCCGCC
AGGCCCGCTGCGACGCCGACAGGATCTAGCGCTGCGTTTGGTGTCAACACCAACAGCGCCACGCCCGCAG
TTCCGCAAATAGCCCCCAGGACCGCCATCAATCGTATCGGGCTACCTAGCAGAGCGGCAGAGATGAACAC
GACCATCAGCGGCTGCACAGCGCCTACCGTCGCCGCGACCCCGCCCGGCAGGCGGTAGACCGAAATAAAC
AACAAGCTCCAGAATAGCGAAATATTAAGTGCGCCGAGGATGAAGATGCGCATCCACCAGATTCCCGTTG
GAATCTGTCGGACGATCATCACGAGCAATAAACCCGCCGGCAACGCCCGCAGCAGCATACCGGCGACCCC
TCGGCCTCGCTGTTCGGGCTCCACGAAAACGCCGGACAGATGCGCCTTGTGAGCGTCCTTGGGGCCGTCC
TCCTGTTTGAAGACCGACAGCCCAATGATCTCGCCGTCGATGTAGGCGCCGAATGCCACGGCATCTCGCA
ACCGTTCAGCGAACGCCTCCATGGGCTTTTTCTCCTCGTGCTCGTAAACGGACCCGAACATCTCTGGAGC
TTTCTTCAGGGCCGACAATCGGATCTCGCGGAAATCCTGCACGTCGGCCGCTCCAAGCCGTCGAATCTGA
GCCTTAATCACAATTGTCAATTTTAATCCTCTGTTTATCGGCAGTTCGTAGAGCGCGCCGTGCGTCCCGA
GCGATACTGAGCGAAGCAAGTGCGTCGAGCAGTGCCCGCTTGTTCCTGAAATGCCAGTAAAGCGCTGGCT
GCTGAACCCCCAGCCGGAACTGACCCCACAAGGCCCTAGCGTTTGCAATGCACCAGGTCATCATTGACCC
AGGCGTGTTCCACCAGGCCGCTGCCTCGCAACTCTTCGCAGGCTTCGCCGACCTGCTCGCGCCACTTCTT
CACGCGGGTGGAATCCGATCCGCACATGAGGCGGAAGGTTTCCAGCTTGAGCGGGTACGGCTCCCGGTGC
GAGCTGAAATAGTCGAACATCCGTCGGGCCGTCGGCGACAGCTTGCGGTACTTCTCCCATATGAATTTCG
TGTAGTGGTCGCCAGCAAACAGCACGACGATTTCCTCGTCGATCAGGACCTGGCAACGGGACGTTTTCTT
GCCACGGTCCAGGACGCGGAAGCGGTGCAGCAGCGACACCGATTCCAGGTGCCCAACGCGGTCGGACGTG
AAGCCCATCGCCGTCGCCTGTAGGCGCGACAGGCATTCCTCGGCCTTCGTGTAATACCGGCCATTGATCG
ACCAGCCCAGGTCCTGGCAAAGCTCGTAGAACGTGAAGGTGATCGGCTCGCCGATAGGGGTGCGCTTCGC
GTACTCCAACACCTGCTGCCACACCAGTTCGTCATCGTCGGCCCGCAGCTCGACGCCGGTGTAGGTGATC
TTCACGTCCTTGTTGACGTGGAAAATGACCTTGTTTTGCAGCGCCTCGCGCGGGATTTTCTTGTTGCGCG
TGGTGAACAGGGCAGAGCGGGCCGTGTCGTTTGGCATCGCTCGCATCGTGTCCGGCCACGGCGCAATATC
GAACAAGGAAAGCTGCATTTCCTTGATCTGCTGCTTCGTGTGTTTCAGCAACGCGGCCTGCTTGGCCTCG
CTGACCTGTTTTGCCAGGTCCTCGCCGGCGGTTTTTCGCTTCTTGGTCGTCATAGTTCCTCGCGTGTCGA
TGGTCATCGACTTCGCCAAACCTGCCGCCTCCTGTTCGAGACGACGCGAACGCTCCACGGCGGCCGATGG
CGCGGGCAGGGCAGGGGGAGCCAGTTGCACGCTGTCGCGCTCGATCTTGGCCGTAGCTTGCTGGACCATC
GAGCCGACGGACTGGAAGGTTTCGCGGGGCGCACGCATGACGGTGCGGCTTGCGATGGTTTCGGCATCCT
CGGCGGAAAACCCCGCGTCGATCAGTTCTTGCCTGTATGCCTTCCGGTCAAACGTCCGATTCATTCACCC
TCCTTGCGGGATTGCCCCGACTCACGCCGGGGCAATGTGCCCTTATTCCTGATTTGACCCGCCTGGTGCC
TTGGTGTCCAGATAATCCACCTTATCGGCAATGAAGTCGGTCCCGTAGACCGTCTGGCCGTCCTTCTCGT
ACTTGGTATTCCGAATCTTGCCCTGCACGAATACCAGCGACCCCTTGCCCAAATACTTGCCGTGGGCCTC
GGCCTGAGAGCCAAAACACTTGATGCGGAAGAAGTCGGTGCGCTCCTGCTTGTCGCCGGCATCGTTGCGC
CACATCTAGGTACTAAAACAATTCATCCAGTAAAATATAATATTTTATTTTCTCCCAATCAGGCTTGATC
CCCAGTAAGTCAAAAAATAGCTCGACATACTGTTCTTCCCCGATATCCTCCCTGATCGACCGGACGCAGA
AGGCAATGTCATACCACTTGTCCGCCCTGCCGCTTCTCCCAAGATCAATAAAGCCACTTACTTTGCCATC
TTTCACAAAGATGTTGCTGTCTCCCAGGTCGCCGTGGGAAAAGACAAGTTCCTCTTCGGGCTTTTCCGTC
TTTAAAAAATCATACAGCTCGCGCGGATCTTTAAATGGAGTGTCTTCTTCCCAGTTTTCGCAATCCACAT
CGGCCAGATCGTTATTCAGTAAGTAATCCAATTCGGCTAAGCGGCTGTCTAAGCTATTCGTATAGGGACA
ATCCGATATGTCGATGGAGTGAAAGAGCCTGATGCACTCCGCATACAGCTCGATAATCTTTTCAGGGCTT
TGTTCATCTTCATACTCTTCCGAGCAAAGGACGCCATCGGCCTCACTCATGAGCAGATTGCTCCAGCCAT
CATGCCGTTCAAAGTGCAGGACCTTTGGAACAGGCAGCTTTCCTTCCAGCCATAGCATCATGTCCTTTTC
CCGTTCCACATCATAGGTGGTCCCTTTATACCGGCTGTCCGTCATTTTTAAATATAGGTTTTCATTTTCT
CCCACCAGCTTATATACCTTAGCAGGAGACATTCCTTCCGTATCTTTTACGCAGCGGTATTTTTCGATCA
GTTTTTTCAATTCCGGTGATATTCTCATTTTAGCCATTTATTATTTCCTTCCTCTTTTCTACAGTATTTA
AAGATACCCCAAGAAGCTAATTATAACAAGACGAACTCCAATTCACTGTTCCTTGCATTCTAAAACCTTA
AATACCAGAAAACAGCTTTTTCAAAGTTGTTTTCAAAGTTGGCGTATAACATAGTATCGACGGAGCCGAT
TTTGAAACCACAATTATGGGTGATGCTGCCAACTTACTGATTTAGTGTATGATGGTGTTTTTGAGGTGCT
CCAGTGGCTTCTGTTTCTATCAGCTGTCCCTCCTGTTCAGCTACTGACGGGGTGGTGCGTAACGGCAAAA
GCACCGCCGGACATCAGCGCTATCTCTGCTCTCACTGCCGTAAAACATGGCAACTGCAGTTCACTTACAC
CGCTTCTCAACCCGGTACGCACCAGAAAATCATTGATATGGCCATGAATGGCGTTGGATGCCGGGCAACA
GCCCGCATTATGGGCGTTGGCCTCAACACGATTTTACGTCACTTAAAAAACTCAGGCCGCAGTCGGTAAC
CTCGCGCATACAGCCGGGCAGTGACGTCATCGTCTGCGCGGAAATGGACGAACAGTGGGGCTATGTCGGG
GCTAAATCGCGCCAGCGCTGGCTGTTTTACGCGTATGACAGTCTCCGGAAGACGGTTGTTGCGCACGTAT
TCGGTGAACGCACTATGGCGACGCTGGGGCGTCTTATGAGCCTGCTGTCACCCTTTGACGTGGTGATATG
GATGACGGATGGCTGGCCGCTGTATGAATCCCGCCTGAAGGGAAAGCTGCACGTAATCAGCAAGCGATAT
ACGCAGCGAATTGAGCGGCATAACCTGAATCTGAGGCAGCACCTGGCACGGCTGGGACGGAAGTCGCTGT
CGTTCTCAAAATCGGTGGAGCTGCATGACAAAGTCATCGGGCATTATCTGAACATAAAACACTATCAATA
AGTTGGAGTCATTACCCAATTATGATAGAATTTACAAGCTATAAGGTTATTGTCCTGGGTTTCAAGCATT
AGTCCATGCAAGTTTTTATGCTTTGCCCATTCTATAGATATATTGATAAGCGCGCTGCCTATGCCTTGCC
CCCTGAAATCCTTACATACGGCGATATCTTCTATATAAAAGATATATTATCTTATCAGTATTGTCAATAT
ATTCAAGGCAATCTGCCTCCTCATCCTCTTCATCCTCTTCGTCTTGGTAGCTTTTTAAATATGGCGCTTC
ATAGAGTAATTCTGTAAAGGTCCAATTCTCGTTTTCATACCTCGGTATAATCTTACCTATCACCTCAAAT
GGTTCGCTGGGTTTATCGCACCCCCGAACACGAGCACGGCACCCGCGACCACTATGCCAAGAATGCCCAA
GGTAAAAATTGCCGGCCCCGCCATGAAGTCCGTGAATGCCCCGACGGCCGAAGTGAAGGGCAGGCCGCCA
CCCAGGCCGCCGCCCTCACTGCCCGGCACCTGGTCGCTGAATGTCGATGCCAGCACCTGCGGCACGTCAA
TGCTTCCGGGCGTCGCGCTCGGGCTGATCGCCCATCCCGTTACTGCCCCGATCCCGGCAATGGCAAGGAC
TGCCAGCGCTGCCATTTTTGGGGTGAGGCCGTTCGCGGCCGAGGGGCGCAGCCCCTGGGGGGATGGGAGG
CCCGCGTTAGCGGGCCGGGAGGGTTCGAGAAGGGGGGGCACCCCCCTTCGGCGTGCGCGGTCACGCGCAC
AGGGCGCAGCCCTGGTTAAAAACAAGGTTTATAAATATTGGTTTAAAAGCAGGTTAAAAGACAGGTTAGC
GGTGGCCGAAAAACGGGCGGAAACCCTTGCAAATGCTGGATTTTCTGCCTGTGGACAGCCCCTCAAATGT
CAATAGGTGCGCCCCTCATCTGTCAGCACTCTGCCCCTCAAGTGTCAAGGATCGCGCCCCTCATCTGTCA
GTAGTCGCGCCCCTCAAGTGTCAATACCGCAGGGCACTTATCCCCAGGCTTGTCCACATCATCTGTGGGA
AACTCGCGTAAAATCAGGCGTTTTCGCCGATTTGCGAGGCTGGCCAGCTCCACGTCGCCGGCCGAAATCG
AGCCTGCCCCTCATCTGTCAACGCCGCGCCGGGTGAGTCGGCCCCTCAAGTGTCAACGTCCGCCCCTCAT
CTGTCAGTGAGGGCCAAGTTTTCCGCGAGGTATCCACAACGCCGGCGGCCGCGGTGTCTCGCACACGGCT
TCGACGGCGTTTCTGGCGCGTTTGCAGGGCCATAGACGGCCGCCAGCCCAGCGGCGAGGGCAACCAGCCC
GGTGAGCGTCGGAAAGGCGC
