>Addgene plasmid #126312 | pGWB14-LYX094 | depositor partial sequence | sequence record 241586 | Niben101Scf10889g01018.1
ATGGCAACTTATTTTCCTAATCCAAACAATCAAAGAGAAGCTGAGACATTTCAATATTTTAGGCAATCTT
TGCCTGGTTCTTATTCAGAAGCTTCAAATGCTCAAGAAAACATGATGGTGTTTGTGAACTATTCTTCTTC
TGGGACATATTCAGATATGTTGACCAGTACTTCGCAACAGCAAAACAGCTGCATCGATATCCCACCAGTT
GGAGACTCCGATTCCAACAGCACATCACAACAGGAAATATTATCTAATCTTGGAGGATCGCGGATGGGAA
TTCATGATTTTTCTGCTTGGAGAGATAGCAGGAATGAGATGCTATACCTCAGTCTTGGCTCTAATATACC
ATCTGGAATTGGAATTTCACATGTCCAATCTCAGAATCCTAGCCAAGGTCTTACGTCATTCTTGAATCCT
GCTTCATCTATTCCAGGTGAAGTTAGTGGTGGCAATGTGTCCTTCGGAGATGGTGATAATTCCCAACCAA
AACAACAAAGAAATGCAGATTATTTGCCTCCAGATTATCCTGGAAGCAACTCAGATGCTATAAATGGAGG
GTATAATTCTCCATATGGTACGTCGAGTATTGGAAGAAATGTTCCCAACTCAAAGTATTTGAAAGCAGCT
CAGTATTTGCTTGATGAGGTTGTTAATGTCAGAAAGGCTATCAAGGAGCATAATTCTAAGAAAGAGTTGA
CAACGGAGTCTAGAGAGTTTGATGGCGACTCGAAAAATAAATCGTCAGATCCTCCTGCAAATGGGAGTAC
AAATCCTCAAGATTCGAAAAATCACCAAAGTGAACTTTCACAAACCGAGAAGCAAGAGGTGCAGAACAAA
CTGACCAAGCTTCTGTCGATGCTGGATGAGATTGATAGAAAGTACAGACAATATTATCATCAGATGCAAA
TAGTGGTCTCATCATTTGATGTGGTAGCTGGAGATGGAGCAGCTAAGCCCTACACAGCTCTTGCTCTCCA
GACAATTTCCCGTCACTTTCGTTGCTTGCGTGATGCAGTCTGCGATCAGATTCGAGTATCACGAAGATGT
CTTGGAGAGCAAGATGCTTCAGAAAACAGCAAAGCGGTTGGAATATCACGCTTGCGCTATGTGGATCAGC
ATATTAGACAGCAGAGAGCCCTGCAACAGCTTGGTATGATGCAACAACATGCCTGGAGGCCTCAGAGGGG
TCTGCCTGAAAGCTCTGTTTCAATTTTGCGCGCTTGGCTTTTCGAGCATTTTCTTCATCCCTATCCGAAA
GATTCTGACAAAATTATGCTAGCAAGACAAACTGGTTTAACGAGAAGTCAGGTATCAAATTGGTTTATAA
ATGCACGGGTACGTCTTTGGAAGCCTATGGTTGAGGAAATGTACAAAGAAGAAGCTGGTGATATTGAAAT
GGACTCAAATTCTCCATCAGAATTTGCCTCCAGACTTGCAACAAAAGACTCAAAAGTCGAGGAAACAGAA
GAATTGAAACATAATGAAACCTCAGAATATGAGCAGTACAATAGTGACCAAATCTTGGAGTCAAAATCCA
ACCATGTTACTGATGTAGAAATGGAAGGAGGAAATAATGCAGAAACTCAAATTCAATCTCGAATGGAAAA
TCAAACTCAAAGAGACGAACCACGGCCTGCTATGGATAATTGCACCCTTTTTCAGGACACATTTGTTCAA
GGCAATGATAGATTCTTAGATTTTGGTAGATTGGGAGGTGGAAATGTACTTCCTAATGGAGTTTCACTTA
CACTGGGGTTGCAGCAAGGTGAAGGAAGCAGCTTACCGATGTCTATCGAGTCTCACGGTAGTTATGTACC
GTTAAGGGTAGATGAGATCTATAGCGCAGCACCTACTACCATGGTCTCTGAGACAGCAGAATTCAACTGT
TTGGATTCTGGGAACAGGCAGCATCCTTTTTGGCTCCTACCATCTGCTACA
